Addgene plasmid #25318: SMYD3
Purpose: Bacterial expression for structure determination; may not be full ORF
Depositing lab: Cheryl Arrowsmith. Depositing organization: University of Toronto.
Backbone
  Vector backbone: pET28-MHL
  Backbone manufacturer: SGC
  Backbone size w/o insert (bp): 7325
  Vector type: Bacterial Expression
Growth in bacteria
  Bacterial resistance: Kanamycin, 50 μg/mL
  Growth temperature: 37°C
  Growth strain: DH5alpha
  Copy number: Low Copy
Gene/Insert
  Gene/Insert name: SMYD3_26 (alt names: PDB: 3MEK; SET and MYND domain-containing protein 3)
  Species: H. sapiens (human)
  Insert size (bp): 1284
  Entrez Gene: SMYD3 (a.k.a. KMT3E, ZMYND1, ZNFN3A1, bA74P14.1)
  Tag / fusion protein: His (N terminal on insert)
  Cloning method: Restriction Enzyme
  Sequencing primers: 5′ T7; 3′ T7-term
Terms and licenses: Academic/Nonprofit Terms; Industry Terms: Not Available to Industry
Depositor comments: PDB: 3MEK. http://www.thesgc.org/structures/3MEK/
How to cite: SMYD3 was a gift from Cheryl Arrowsmith (Addgene plasmid # 25318 ; http://n2t.net/addgene:25318 ; RRID:Addgene_25318)
