[The description below was written by a language model from this plasmid's Addgene catalogue record.]
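Description:
SMYD3 is a bacterial expression plasmid built on pET28-MHL, a pET28-derived backbone from a structural genomics programme, recorded at 7325 bp without insert. It carries a 1284 bp human insert, designated SMYD3_26, encoding SET and MYND domain-containing protein 3 (also known as KMT3E, ZMYND1 or ZNFN3A1), a SET-domain lysine methyltransferase. The plasmid confers kanamycin resistance, is listed as low copy, and is maintained in a standard cloning strain. The insert was introduced by restriction enzyme cloning.

The coding sequence is fused to an N-terminal His tag, which allows purification of the recombinant protein by immobilised metal affinity chromatography. The record does not explicitly name the promoter. However, the pET28 lineage and the listed T7 and T7-terminator sequencing primers suggest that the insert lies between a T7 promoter and a T7 terminator. In that arrangement, expression would depend on a host strain supplying T7 RNA polymerase. No feature table is provided, so the origin of replication, any protease cleavage site between tag and protein, and the exact construct boundaries cannot be confirmed.

The stated purpose is bacterial production of protein for structure determination, and the depositor links the construct to a deposited crystal structure of SMYD3. The record warns that the insert may not be the full open reading frame, as is common for constructs whose boundaries were chosen for crystallisation. Users needing full-length protein should check the encoded residues against the reference sequence. Beyond crystallography, a construct of this type would suit preparation of purified SMYD3 for biochemical or binding studies, although the record does not mention such uses.
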