>Addgene plasmid #25318 | SMYD3 | depositor partial sequence | sequence record 11792 | Author sequence
ATGGAGCCGCTGAAGGTGGAAAAGTTCGCAACCGCCAACAGGGGAAACGGGCTGCGCGCCGTGACCCCGC
TGCGCCCCGGAGAGCTACTCTTCCGCTCGGATCCCTTGGCGTACACGGTGTGCAAGGGGAGTCGTGGCGT
CGTCTGCGACCGCTGCCTTCTCGGGAAGGAAAAGCTGATGCGATGCTCTCAGTGCCGCGTCGCCAAATAC
TGTAGTGCTAAGTGTCAGAAAAAAGCTTGGCCAGACCACAAGCGGGAATGCAAATGCCTTAAAAGCTGCA
AACCCAGATATCCTCCAGACTCCGTTCGACTTCTTGGCAGAGTTGTCTTCAAACTTATGGATGGAGCACC
TTCAGAATCAGAGAAGCTTTACTCATTTTATGATCTGGAGTCAAATATTAACAAACTGACTGAAGATAGG
AAAGAGGGCCTCAGGCAACTCGTAATGACATTTCAACATTTCATGAGAGAAGAAATACAGGATGCCTCTC
AGCTGCCACCTGCCTTTGACCTTTTTGAAGCCTTTGCAAAAGTGATCTGCAACTCTTTCACCATCTGTAA
TGCGGAGATGCAGGAAGTTGGTGTTGGCCTATATCCCAGTATCTCTTTGCTCAATCACAGCTGTGACCCC
AACTGTTCGATTGTGTTCAATGGGCCCCACCTCTTACTGCGAGCAGTCCGAGACATCGAGGTGGGAGAGG
AGCTCACCATCTGCTACCTGGATATGCTGATGACCAGTGAGGAGCGCCGGAAGCAGCTGAGGGACCAGTA
CTGCTTTGAATGTGACTGTTTCCGTTGCCAAACCCAGGACAAGGATGCTGATATGCTAACTGGTGATGAG
CAAGTATGGAAGGAAGTTCAAGAATCCCTGAAAAAAATTGAAGAACTGAAGGCACACTGGAAGTGGGAGC
AGGTTCTGGCCATGTGCCAGGCGATCATAAGCAGCAATTCTGAACGGCTTCCCGATATCAACATCTACCA
GCTGAAGGTGCTCGACTGCGCCATGGATGCCTGCATCAACCTCGGCCTGTTGGAGGAAGCCTTGTTCTAT
GGTACTCGGACCATGGAGCCATACAGGATTTTTTTCCCAGGAAGCCATCCCGTCAGAGGGGTTCAAGTGA
TGAAAGTTGGCAAACTGCAGCTACATCAAGGCATGTTTCCCCAAGCAATGAAGAATCTGAGACTGGCTTT
TGATATTATGAGAGTGACACATGGCAGAGAACACAGCCTGATTGAAGATTTGATTCTACTTTTAGAAGAA
TGCGACGCCAACATCAGAGCATCC
