>Addgene plasmid #25318 | SMYD3 | addgene partial sequence | sequence record 31401 | 25318 with T7
GGAATTCCCTCTGAAATATTTTGTTTACTTTAAGAAGGAGATATACCATGCATCATCATCATCATCACAG
CAGCGGCAGAGAAAACTTGTATTTCCAGGGCATGGAGCCGCTGAAGGTGGAAAAGTTCGCAACCGCCAAC
AGGGGAAACGGGCTGCGCGCCGTGACCCCGCTGCGCCCCGGAGAGCTACTCTTCCGCTCGGATCCCTTGG
CGTACACGGTGTGCAAGGGGAGTCGTGGCGTCGTCTGCGACCGCTGCCTTCTCGGGAAGGAAAAGCTGAT
GCGATGCTCTCAGTGCCGCGTCGCCAAATACTGTAGTGCTAAGTGTCAGAAAAAAGCTTGGCCAGACCAC
AAGCGGGAATGCAAATGCCTTAAAAGCTGCAAACCCAGATATCCTCCAGACTCCGTTCGACTTCTTGGCA
GAGTTGTCTTCAAACTTATGGATGGAGCACCTTCAGAATCAGAGAAGCTTTACTCATTTTATGATCTGGA
GTCAAATATTAACAAACTGACTGAAGATAGGAAAGAGGGCCTCAGGCAACTCGTAATGACATTTCAACAT
TTCATGAGAGAAGAAATACAGGATGCCTCTCAGCTGCCACCTGCCTTTGACCTTTTTGAAGCCTTTGCAA
AAGTGATCTGCAACTCTTTCACCATCTGTAATGCGGAGATGCAGGAAGTTGGTGTTGGCCTATATCCCAG
TATCTCTTTGCTCAATCACAGCTGTGACCCCAACTGTTCGATTGTGTTCAATGGGCCCCACCTCTTACTG
CGAGCAGTCCGAGACATCGAGGTGGGAGAGGAGCTCACCATCTGCTACCTGGATATGCTGATGACCAGTG
AGGAGCGCCGGAAGCAGCTGA
